>Addgene plasmid #85084 | pPdX | depositor full sequence | sequence record 164000 | pPdX sequence 5657 bps
TGGCGAATGGG
[124 nt withheld, positions 12-135]
C
[91 nt withheld, positions 137-227]
A
[49 nt withheld, positions 229-277]
CCTTTGACGTTGGAGTCCACGTTCTTT
[37 nt withheld, positions 305-341]
ACCCTATCTCGGTCTATTCTTTTGATTTATAAGGGATTTTGCCGATTTCGGCCTATTGGTTAAAAAATGA
GCTGATTTAACAAAAATTTAACGCGAATTTTAACAAAATATTAACGTTTACAATTTCAGGTGGCACTTTT
CGGGGAAATGTGCGCGGAACCCCTATTTGTTTATTTTTCTAAATACATTCAAATATGTATCCGCTCATGA
ATTAATTCTTAGAAAAACTCATCGAGCATCAAATGAAACTGCAATTTATTCATATCAGGATTATCAATAC
CATATTTTTGAAAAAGCCGTTTCTGTAATGAAGGAGAAAACTCACCGAGGCAGTTCCATAGGATGGCAAG
ATCCTGGTATCGGTCTGCGATTCCGACTCGTCCAACATCAATACAACCTATTAATTTCCCCTCGTCAAAA
ATAAGGTTATCAAGTGAGAAATCACCATGAGTGACGACTGAATCCGGTGAGAATGGCAAAAGTTTATGCA
TTTCTTTCCAGACTTGTTCAACAGGCCAGCCATTACGCTCGTCATCAAAATCACTCGCATCAACCAAACC
GTTATTCATTCGTGATTGCGCCTGAGCGAGACGAAATACGCGATCGCTGTTAAAAGGACAATTACAAACA
GGAATCGAATGCAACCGGCGCAGGAACACTGCCAGCGCATCAACAATATTTTCACCTGAATCAGGATATT
CTTCTAATACCTGGAATGCTGTTTTCCCGGGGATCGCAGTGGTGAGTAACCATGCATCATCAGGAGTACG
GATAAAATGCTTGATGGTCGGAAGAGGCATAAATTCCGTCAGCCAGTTTAGTCTGACCATCTCATCTGTA
ACATCATTGGCAACGCTACCTTTGCCATGTTTCAGAAACAACTCTGGCGCATCGGGCTTCCCATACAATC
GATAGATTGTCGCACCTGATTGCCCGACATTATCGCGAGCCCATTTATACCCATATAAATCAGCATCCAT
GTTGGAATTTAATCGCGGCCTAGAGCAAGACGTTTCCCGTTGAATATGGCTCATAACACCCCTTGTATTA
CTGTTTATGTAAGCAGACAGTTTTATTGTTCATGACCAAAATCCCTTAACGTGAGTTTTCGTTCCACTGA
GCGTCAGACCCCGTAGAAAAGATCAAAGGATCTTCTTGAGATCCTTTTTTTCTGCGCGTAATCTGCTGCT
TGCAAACAAAAAAACCACCGCTACCAGCGGTGGTTTGTTTGCCGGATCAAGAGCTACCAACTCTTTTTCC
GAAGGTAACTGGCTTCAGCAGAGCGCAGATACCAAATACTGTCCTTCTAGTGTAGCCGTAGTTAGGCCAC
CACTTCAAGAACTCTGTAGCACCGCCTACATACCTCGCTCTGCTAATCCTGTTACCAGTGGCTGCTGCCA
GTGGCGATAAGTCGTGTCTTACCGGGTTGGACTCAAGACGATAGTTACCGGATAAGGCGCAGCGGTCGGG
CTGAACGGGGGGTTCGTGCACACAGCCCAGCTTGGAGCGAACGACCTACACCGAACTGAGATACCTACAG
CGTGAGCTATGAGAAAGCGCCACGCTTCCCGAAGGGAGAAAGGCGGACAGGTATCCGGTAAGCGGCAGGG
TCGGAACAGGAGAGCGCACGAGGGAGCTTCCAGGGGGAAACGCCTGGTATCTTTATAGTCCTGTCGGGTT
TCGCCACCTCTGACTTGAGCGTCGATTTTTGTGATGCTCGTCAGGGGGGCGGAGCCTATGGAAAAACGCC
AGCAACGCGGCCTTTTTACGGTTCCTGGCCTTTTGCTGGCCTTTTGCTCACATGTTCTTTCCTGCGTTAT
CCCCTGATTCTGTGGATAACCGTATTACCGCCTTTGAGTGAGCTGATACCGCTCGCCGCAGCCGAACGAC
CGAGCGCAGCGAGTCAGTGAGCGAGGAAGCGGAAGAGCGCCTGATGCGGTATTTTCTCCTTACGCATCTG
TGCGGTATTTCACACCGCATATATGGTGCACTCTCAGTACAATCTGCTCTGATGCCGCATAGTTAAGCCA
GTATACACTCCGCTATCGCTACGTGACTGGGTCATGGCTGCGCCCCGACACCCGCCAACACCCGCTGACG
CGCCCTGACGGGCTTGTCTGCTCCCGGCATCCGCTTACAGACAAGCTGTGACCGTCTCCGGGAGCTGCAT
GTGTCAGAGGTTTTCACCGTCATCACCGAAACGCGCGAGGCAGCTGCGGTAAAGCTCATCAGCGTGGTCG
TGAAGCGATTCACAGATGTCTGCCTGTTCATCCGCGTCCAGCTCGTTGAGTTTCTCCAGAAGCGTTAATG
TCTGGCTTCTGATAAAGCGGGCCATGTTAAGGGCGGTTTTTTCCTGTTTGGTCACTGATGCCTCCGTGTA
AGGGGGATTTCTGTTCATGGGGGTAATGATACCGATGAAACGAGAGAGGATGCTCACGATACGGGTTACT
GATGATGAACATGCCCGGTTACTGGAACGTTGTGAGGGTAAACAACTGGCGGTATGGATGCGGCGGGACC
AGAGAAAAATCACTCAGGGTCAATGCCAGCGCTTCGTTAATACAGATGTAGGTGTTCCACAGGGTAGCCA
GCAGCATCCTGCGATGCAGATCCGGAACATAATGGTGCAGGGCGCTGACTTCCGCGTTTCCAGACTTTAC
GAAACACGGAAACCGAAGACCATTCATGTTGTTGCTCAGGTCGCAGACGTTTTGCAGCAGCAGTCGCTTC
ACGTTCGCTCGCGTATCGGTGATTCATTCTGCTAACCAGTAAGGCAACCCCGCCAGCCTAGCCGGGTCCT
CAACGACAGGAGCACGATCATGCGCACCCGTGGGGCCGCCATGCCGGCGATAATGGCCTGCTTCTCGCCG
AAACGTTTGGTGGCGGGACCAGTGACGAAGGCTTGAGCGAGGGCGTGCAAGATTCCGAATACCGCAAGCG
ACAGGCCGATCATCGTCGCGCTCCAGCGAAAGCGGTCCTCGCCGAAAATGACCCAGAGCGCTGCCGGCAC
CTGTCCTACGAGTTGCATGATAAAGAAGACAGTCATAAGTGCGGCGACGATAGTCATGCCCCGCGCCCAC
CGGAAGGAGCTGACTGGGTTGAAGGCTCTCAAGGGCATCGGTCGAGATCCCGGTGCCTAATGAGTGAGCT
AACTTACATTAATTGCGTTGCGCTCACTGCCCGCTTTCCAGTCGGGAAACCTGTCGTGCCAGCTGCATTA
ATGAATCGGCCAACGCGCGGGGAGAGGCGGTTTGCGTATTGGGCGCCAGGGTGGTTTTTCTTTTCACCAG
TGAGACGGGCAACAGCTGATTGCCCTTCACCGCCTGGCCCTGAGAGAGTTGCAGCAAGCGGTCCACGCTG
GTTTGCCCCAGCAGGCGAAAATCCTGTTTGATGGTGGTTAACGGCGGGATATAACATGAGCTGTCTTCGG
TATCGTCGTATCCCACTACCGAGATATCCGCACCAACGCGCAGCCCGGACTCGGTAATGGCGCGCATTGC
GCCCAGCGCCATCTGATCGTTGGCAACCAGCATCGCAGTGGGAACGATGCCCTCATTCAGCATTTGCATG
GTTTGTTGAAAACCGGACATGGCACTCCAGTCGCCTTCCCGTTCCGCTATCGGCTGAATTTGATTGCGAG
TGAGATATTTATGCCAGCCAGCCAGACGCAGACGCGCCGAGACAGAACTTAATGGGCCCGCTAACAGCGC
GATTTGCTGGTGACCCAATGCGACCAGATGCTCCACGCCCAGTCGCGTACCGTCTTCATGGGAGAAAATA
ATACTGTTGATGGGTGTCTGGTCAGAGACATCAAGAAATAACGCCGGAACATTAGTGCAGGCAGCTTCCA
CAGCAATGGCATCCTGGTCATCCAGCGGATAGTTAATGATCAGCCCACTGACGCGTTGCGCGAGAAGATT
GTGCACCGCCGCTTTACAGGCTTCGACGCCGCTTCGTTCTACCATCGACACCACCACGCTGGCACCCAGT
TGATCGGCGCGAGATTTAATCGCCGCGACAATTTGCGACGGCGCGTGCAGGGCCAGACTGGAGGTGGCAA
CGCCAATCAGCAACGACTGTTTGCCCGCCAGTTGTTGTGCCACGCGGTTGGGAATGTAATTCAGCTCCGC
CATCGCCGCTTCCACTTTTTCCCGCGTTTTCGCAGAAACGTGGCTGGCCTGGTTCACCACGCGGGAAACG
GTCTGATAAGAGACACCGGCATACTCTGCGACATCGTATAACGTTACTGGTTTCACATTCACCACCCTGA
ATTGACTCTCTTCCGGGCGCTATCATGCCATACCGCGAAAGGTTTTGCGCCATTCGATGGTGTCCGGGAT
CTCGACGCTCTCCCTTATGCGACTCCTGCATTAGGAAGCAGCCCAGTAGTAGGTTGAGGCCGTTGAGCAC
CGCCGCCGCAAGGAATGGTGCATGCAAGGAGATGGCGCCCAACAGTCCCCCGGCCACGGGGCCTGCCACC
ATACCCACGCCGAAACAAGCGCTCATGAGCCCGAAGTGGCGAGCCCGATCTTCCCCATCGGTGATGTCGG
CGATATAGGCGCCAGCAACCGCACCTGTGGCGCCGGTGATGCCGGCCACGATGCGTCCGGCGTAGAGGAT
CGAGATCTCGATCCCGCGAAATTAATACGACTCACTATAGGGGAATTGTGAGCGGATAACAATTCCCCTC
TAGAAATAATTTTGTTTAACTTTAAGAAGGAGATATACCATGGGCAGCAGCCATCATCATCATCATCACA
GCAGCGGCCTGGTGCCGCGCGGCAGCCATATGTCTAAAGTTGTTTACGTTTCTCACGACGGTACCCGTCG
CGAACTGGACGTTGCGGACGGTGTTTCTCTGATGCAGGCGGCAGTTTCTAACGGCATCTACGACATCGTT
GGTGACTGCGGTGGTTCTGCGTCTTGCGCGACCTGCCACGTGTACGTGAACGAAGCGTTCACCGACAAAG
TTCCGGCTGCTAACGAACGTGAAATCGGTATGCTGGAATCTGTTACCGCGGAACTGAAACCGAACTCTCG
TCTGTCTTGCCAGATCATCATGACCCCGGAGCTGGACGGTATCGTTGTTGACGTTCCGGACCGTCAGTGG
TGAGGATCCGAATTCGAGCTCCGTCGACAAGCTTGCGGCCGCACTCGAGCACCACCACCACCACCACTGA
GATCCGGCTGCTAACAAAGCCCGAAAGGAAGCTGAGTTGGCTGCTGCCACCGCTGAGCAATAACTAGCAT
AACCCCTTGGGGCCTCTAAACGGGTCTTGAGGGGTTTTTTGCTGAAAGGAGGAACTATATCCGGAT
Features (pLannotate 1.2.2; 21 found; start..end, strand, type, name):
     12..467     +  rep_origin     f1 ori (sequence partly withheld): f1 bacteriophage origin of replication; arrow indicates direction of (+) strand synthesis
    494..551     +  promoter       AmpR promoter (fragment): bla
    560..1375    -  CDS            KanR: aminoglycoside phosphotransferase; aph(3')-Ia; confers resistance to kanamycin in bacteria or G418 (Geneticin®) in eukaryotes
   1497..2085    +  rep_origin     ori: high-copy-number ColE1/pMB1/pBR322/pUC origin of replication
   2271..2413    -  misc_feature   bom: basis of mobility region from pBR322
   2515..2706    -  CDS            rop: Rop protein, which maintains plasmids at low copy number; rop
   2723..3103    +  CDS            YPB1_ECOLX: Protein predicted: Swiss-Prot protein existence level 4. From Escherichia coli.
   3175..3466    -  CDS            TcR (fragment): tetracycline efflux protein; tet; confers resistance to tetracycline
   3481..3502    -  protein_bind   CAP binding site: CAP binding activates transcription in the presence of cAMP. E. coli catabolite activator protein
   3515..4597    -  CDS            lacI: lac repressor; lacI; The lac repressor binds to the lac operator to inhibit transcription in E. coli. This inhibition can be relieved by adding lactose or isopropyl-β-D-thiogalactopyranoside (IPTG).
   4598..4675    -  promoter       lacI promoter: lacI
   4683..4962    -  CDS            TcR (fragment): tetracycline efflux protein; tet; confers resistance to tetracycline
   4984..5002    +  promoter       T7 promoter: promoter for bacteriophage T7 RNA polymerase
   5003..5027    +  protein_bind   lac operator: The lac repressor binds to the lac operator to inhibit transcription in E. coli. This inhibition can be relieved by adding lactose or isopropyl-β-D-thiogalactopyranoside (IPTG). lac repressor encoded by lacI
   5042..5064    +  RBS            RBS: efficient ribosome binding site from bacteriophage T7 gene 10 (Olins and Rangwala, 1989)
   5083..5099    +  CDS            capTEV™ (fragment): composite tag for in vivo biotinylation, TEV protease cleavage, and 6xHis tagging
   5110..5127    +  CDS            thrombin site: thrombin recognition and cleavage site
   5131..5451    +  CDS            camB: PUTX_PSEPU - Experimental evidence at protein level: Swiss-Prot protein existence level 1. The oxidation of camphor by cytochrome P450-CAM requires the participation of a flavoprotein, putidaredoxin reductase, and an iron- sulfur protein, putidaredoxin, to mediate the transfer of electrons from NADH to P450 for oxygen activation. From Pseudomonas putida (Arthrobacter siderocapsulatus).
   5501..5518    +  CDS            9xHis (fragment): 9xHis affinity tag
   5528..5577    +  CDS            SET1 (fragment): solubility-enhancement tag derived from T7 phage gene 10B
   5585..5632    +  terminator     T7 terminator: transcription terminator for bacteriophage T7 RNA polymerase
