[The description below was written by a language model from this plasmid's Addgene catalogue record and pLannotate feature annotations shown in this document.]
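Description:
pPdX is a bacterial expression plasmid built on the pET-28b(+) backbone for producing putidaredoxin (PdX, the camB gene product) in E. coli. It is selected with kanamycin through the aph(3')-Ia resistance gene and replicates from a pBR322-type ColE1 origin. The bom region and the rop gene are also present, and rop is consistent with the low copy number listed in the record. An f1 origin is present as well. The short fragments annotated as tetracycline resistance, AmpR promoter and a predicted E. coli protein are backbone remnants rather than functional parts.

The 324 bp insert is a synthetic PdX coding sequence, codon-optimised for E. coli and based on the Pseudomonas putida protein. It was cloned between NdeI and BamHI and carries two substitutions, Cys73 to Ser and Cys85 to Ser. The record does not state why these substitutions were made. Transcription comes from a T7 promoter followed by a lac operator, and the plasmid-borne lacI supplies the repressor. Expression therefore requires a host that provides T7 RNA polymerase and is induced with IPTG. A T7 gene 10 ribosome binding site drives translation, and a T7 terminator closes the unit. The protein is fused at its N terminus to the backbone His6 tag, with a thrombin cleavage site between the tag and PdX for affinity purification and optional tag removal. The downstream His-tag and "SET1" fragments appear to be backbone sequence lying beyond the insert, and the record lists only the N-terminal tag.

Putidaredoxin is the iron-sulfur protein that carries electrons from putidaredoxin reductase to cytochrome P450cam during camphor oxidation. The associated publication concerns immobilising a bacterial P450 monooxygenase system on a solid support, which suggests the plasmid supplies the recombinant PdX component for that kind of work.
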