Addgene plasmid #85084: pPdX
Purpose: Expresses putidaredoxin in E. coli
Depositing lab: Teruyuki Nagamune. Depositing organization: The University of Tokyo. Publication: Immobilization of a Bacterial Cytochrome P450 Monooxygenase System on a Solid Support. Tan CY, Hirakawa H, Suzuki R, Haga T, Iwata F, Nagamune T. Angew Chem Int Ed Engl. 2016 Oct 26. doi: 10.1002/anie.201608033. PubMed 27781345.
Backbone
  Vector backbone: pET-28b(+)
  Backbone manufacturer: Merck Millipore
  Backbone size w/o insert (bp): 5333
  Total vector size (bp): 5657
  Modifications to backbone: N/A
  Vector type: Bacterial Expression
Growth in bacteria
  Bacterial resistance: Kanamycin, 50 μg/mL
  Growth temperature: 37°C
  Growth strain: DH5alpha
  Copy number: Low Copy
Gene/Insert
  Gene/Insert name: Putidaredoxin (alt name: PdX)
  Species: Synthetic; Pseudomonas putida
  Insert size (bp): 324
  Mutation: changed Cysteine 73 to Serine and Cysteine 85 to Serine
  GenBank ID: BAA00414.1
  Promoter: T7 promoter
  Tag / fusion protein: His6 tag (N terminal on backbone)
  Cloning method: Restriction Enzyme; 5′ cloning site NdeI (not destroyed); 3′ cloning site BamHI (not destroyed)
  Sequencing primers: 5′ T7; 3′ T7 Terminal
Terms and licenses: Academic/Nonprofit Terms; Industry Terms: Not Available to Industry
Depositor comments: The PdX gene was subcloned from a synthetic gene whose codons are optimized for E. coli expression.
How to cite: pPdX was a gift from Teruyuki Nagamune (Addgene plasmid # 85084 ; http://n2t.net/addgene:85084 ; RRID:Addgene_85084)
