>Addgene plasmid #85084 | pPdX | addgene partial sequence | sequence record 166994 | T7 5'-TAATACGACTCACTATAGGG-3'
TTCCCCTCTAGAAATAATTTTGTTTAACTTTAAGAAGGAGATATACCATGGGCAGCAGCCATCATCATCA
TCATCACAGCAGCGGCCTGGTGCCGCGCGGCAGCCATATGTCTAAAGTTGTTTACGTTTCTCACGACGGT
ACCCGTCGCGAACTGGACGTTGCGGACGGTGTTTCTCTGATGCAGGCGGCAGTTTCTAACGGCATCTACG
ACATCGTTGGTGACTGCGGTGGTTCTGCGTCTTGCGCGACCTGCCACGTGTACGTGAACGAAGCGTTCAC
CGACAAAGTTCCGGCTGCTAACGAACGTGAAATCGGTATGCTGGAATCTGTTACCGCGGAACTGAAACCG
AACTCTCGTCTGTCTTGCCAGATCATCATGACCCCGGAGCTGGACGGTATCGTTGTTGACGTTCCGGACC
GTCAGTGGTGAGGATCCGAATTCGAGCTCCGTCGACAAGCTTGCGGCCGCACTCGAGCACCACCACCACC
ACCACTGAGATCCGGCTGCTAACAAAGCCCGAAAGGAAGCTGAGTTGGCTGCTGCCACCGCTGAGCAATA
ACTAGCATAACCCCTTGGGGCCTCTAAACGGGTCTTGAGGGGTTTTTTGCTGAAAGGAGGAACTATATCC
GGATTGGCGAATGGG
[124 nt withheld, positions 646-769]
C
[91 nt withheld, positions 771-861]
A
[49 nt withheld, positions 863-911]
CCTTTGACGTTGGAGTCCACGTTCTTT
[37 nt withheld, positions 939-975]
ACCCTATCTCGGTCTATTCTTTTGATTTATAAGGGATTTTGCCGATTTCGGCCTATTGGTTAAAAA
