>Addgene plasmid #85084 | pPdX | addgene partial sequence | sequence record 166996 | T7term 5'-GCTAGTTATTGCTCAGCGG-3'
CTTCCTTTCGGGCTTTGTTAGCAGCCGGATCTCAGTGGTGGTGGTGGTGGTGCTCGAGTGCGGCCGCAAG
CTTGTCGACGGAGCTCGAATTCGGATCCTCACCACTGACGGTCCGGAACGTCAACAACGATACCGTCCAG
CTCCGGGGTCATGATGATCTGGCAAGACAGACGAGAGTTCGGTTTCAGTTCCGCGGTAACAGATTCCAGC
ATACCGATTTCACGTTCGTTAGCAGCCGGAACTTTGTCGGTGAACGCTTCGTTCACGTACACGTGGCAGG
TCGCGCAAGACGCAGAACCACCGCAGTCACCAACGATGTCGTAGATGCCGTTAGAAACTGCCGCCTGCAT
CAGAGAAACACCGTCCGCAACGTCCAGTTCGCGACGGGTACCGTCGTGAGAAACGTAAACAACTTTAGAC
ATATGGCTGCCGCGCGGCACCAGGCCGCTGCTGTGATGATGATGATGATGGCTGCTGCCCATGGTATATC
TCCTTCTTAAAGTTAAACAAAATTATTTCTAGAGGGGAATTGTTATCCGCTCACAATTCCCCTATAGTGA
GTCGTATTAATTTCGCGGGATCGAGATCTCGATCCTCTACGCCGGACGCATCGTGGCCGGCATCACCGGC
GCCACAGGTGCGGTTGCTGGCGCCTATATCGCCGACATCACCGATGGGGAAGATCGGGCTCGCCACTTCG
GGCTCATGAGCGCTTGTTTCGGCGTGGGTATGGTGGCAGGCCCCGTGGCCGGGGGACTGTTGGGCGCCAT
CTCCTTGCATGCACCATTCCTTGCGGCGGCGGTGCTCAACGGCCTCAACCTACTACTGGGCTGCTTCCTA
ATGCAGGAGTCGCATAAGGGAGAGCGTCGAGATCCCGGACACCATCGAATGGCGCAAAACCTTTCGCGGT
ATGGCATGATAGCGCCCGGAAGAGAGTCAATTCAGGGTGG
